>Addgene plasmid #167148 | pX022 | addgene full sequence | sequence record 335231 | Addgene NGS Result
AGAATTTGTCCATTACGTAAAAGGCGAGATCACCAAGGTAGTCGGCAAATAACTGTCAGACCAAGTTTAC
TCATATATACTTTAGATTGATTTAAAACTTCATTTTTAATTTAAAAGGATCTAGGTGAAGATCCTTTTTG
ATAATCTCATGACCAAAATCCCTTAACGTGAGTTTTCGTTCCACTGAGCGTCAGACCCCGTAGAAAAGAT
CAAAGGATCTTCTTGAGATCCTTTTTTTCTGCGCGTAATCTGCTGCTTGCAAACAAAAAAACCACCGCTA
CCAGCGGTGGTTTGTTTGCCGGATCAAGAGCTACCAACTCTTTTTCCGAAGGTAACTGGCTTCAGCAGAG
CGCAGATACCAAATACTGTTCTTCTAGTGTAGCCGTAGTTAGGCCACCACTTCAAGAACTCTGTAGCACC
GCCTACATACCTCGCTCTGCTAATCCTGTTACCAGTGGCTGCTGCCAGTGGCGATAAGTCGTGTCTTACC
GGGTTGGACTCAAGACGATAGTTACCGGATAAGGCGCAGCGGTCGGGCTGAACGGGGGGTTCGTGCACAC
AGCCCAGCTTGGAGCGAACGACCTACACCGAACTGAGATACCTACAGCGTGAGCTATGAGAAAGCGCCAC
GCTTCCCGAAGGGAGAAAGGCGGACAGGTATCCGGTAAGCGGCAGGGTCGGAACAGGAGAGCGCACGAGG
GAGCTTCCAGGGGGAAACGCCTGGTATCTTTATAGTCCTGTCGGGTTTCGCCACCTCTGACTTGAGCGTC
GATTTTTGTGATGCTCGTCAGGGGGGCGGAGCCTATGGAAAAACGCCAGCAACGCGGCCTTTTTACGGTT
CCTGGCCTTTTGCTGGCCTTTTGCTCACATGTTCTTTCCTGCGTTATCCCCTGATTCTGTGGATAACCGT
ATTACCGCCTTTGAGTGAGCTGATACCGCTCGCCGCAGCCGAACGACCGAGCGCAGCGAGTCAGTGAGCG
AGGAAGCGGAAGAGCGCCCAATACGCAAACCGCCTCTCCCCGCGCGTTGGCCGATTCATTAATCACTCTG
TGGTCTCAAGGTTACGATGCCTACACCAGATTTTACGGGACTGGGAGGGCTGCCTCTACGGCATCAGGCC
GTATAAGTTATCTCCTCGATGTACATGGACCATCCATCACTGTGGACACAGCCTGCAGTGGAGGAGCAGT
GTGCATAGATCAAGCCATTGATTATCTCCAGTCCTCAAGTGCTGCTGATACCGCTATTATTTGTGCTAGT
AATACCCATTGCTGGCCGGGGTCATTTATGTTTCTCAGCGCTCAAGGTATGGTTTCATCTGGGGGTAGAT
GTGCTACATTCACGACTGATGCAGACGGATATGTTCCATCCGAAGGAGCTGTAGCTTTCATACTTAAGAC
AAGAGAGGCTGCTATGAGAGATAAAGATACCATATTGGCAACAATAAAGGCTACGCAAATTTCCCACAAC
GGACGATCCCAAGGACTCGTGGCTCCTAACGTTAATAGTCAAGCCGATCTGCATCGTAGCCTCCTTCAGA
AAGCCGGGCTTTCCCCTGCCGATATACATTTCATAGAAGCACACGGCACTGGGACAAGTCTCGGAGACTT
GTCTGAAATCCAAGCCATTAACGACGCTTATACCTCTAGTCAACCCAGAACAGCCGGACCATTGATTGTG
TCCGCCTCCAAAACTGTGATCGGGCACACTGAACCTGCTGGACCATTGGTCGGTATGCTCTCTGTACTCA
ATTCCTTTAAGGAAGGGGCTGTCCCGGGGCTTGCCCACCTTACCGCCGACAACTTGAATCCGGCTTTGGA
TTGCTCTAGTGTCCCTTTGTTGATTCCGTATCAACCGGTACATTTGGCTGCACCCAAGCCACATAGGGCC
GCTGTTATGAGTTATGGGTTCTCCGGTACACTGGGAGGGATCGTGTTGGAAGCTCCGGATGAAGAGCGTC
TTGAAGAAGAACCCCCAAACGACAAGCCAATGTTGTTTGTAGTTAGTGCTAAGACCCATACCGCCCTGAT
CGAGTATTTGGGTAGATATTTGGAGTTTTTGCTTCAAGCCAACCCGCAAGATTTCTGCGACATATGTTAC
ACATCATGCGTCGGCCGTGAACATTATAGGTACCGTTTCGCTTGCGTCGCCAACGACATGGAGGACCTGA
TCGGCCAACTTCAAAAAAGGCTGGGGTCCAAGGTACCGCCAAAACCGAGCTATAAGCGAGGCGCACTTGC
TTTTGCATTCTCCGGTCAAGGTACTCAGTTTAGAGGTATGGCAACTGAACTGGCAAAAGCCTACTCAGGT
TTTAGGAAGATAGTCAGTGACTTGGCTAAGAGGGCCTCCGAACTCTCCGGCCATGCTATTGATAGGTTCT
TGTTGGCTTATGATATTGGCGCTGAAAATGTGGCACCAGACTCAGAAGCAGACCAAATATGCATATTCGT
GTACCAATGCAGCGTGCTCAGATGGCTTCAGACCATGGGCATTCGTCCTAGTGCTGTAATAGGTCACTCA
CTGGGAGAAATCTCTGCTTCAGTTGCAGCAGGGGCACTCAGTCTCGACAGCGCCCTGGATCTCGTGATAA
GCAGGGCTAGATTGTTGAGATCTTCTACTAATGCCCCCGCTGGTATGGCTGCCATGTCTGCTAGCCAGGA
TGAGGTCGTGGAACTCATCGGAAAATTGGACCTTGATAAAGCTAACTCCTTGTCAGTCTCAGTCATCAAT
GGCCCCCAGAACACCGTTGTGTCCGGTAGCTCAGCAGCCATTGAATCAATAGTAGCATTGGCCAAGGGTA
GGAAAATTAAAGCAAGCGCTCTTAATATTAATCAGGCATTTCACTCCCCATATGTTGATTCTGCAGTACC
GGGCTTGCGAGCCTGGTCAGAAAAGCATATCTCATCCGCAAGGCCGCTCCAGATACCGTTGTATTCAACC
TTGCTTGGTGCTCAAGTCAGCGAAGGGCAAATGCTTAATCCGGATCACTGGGTAGATCATGCCCGTAAGC
CTGTTCAGTTTGCTCAAGCCGCAACAATCATGAAAGAGTCCTTTACTGGGGTGATCATCGACATCGGTCC
CCAGGTGGTTGCCTGGTCACTGCTCTTGAGCAACGGTTTGACATCCGTCACTGCACTCGCCGCTAAGCGT
GGGCGAAGCCAACAGGTCGCTTTCCTCAGCGCCTTGGCCGATCTGTATCAAGACTATGGTGTAGTACCTG
ACTTTGTCGGGTTGTACGCCCAGCAGGAGGACGCTAGCAGGCTTAAAAAGACAGATATTTTGACCTACCC
GTTTCAAAGGGTCAGACGATATCCGTCTTTCATTCCGTCACGTCGTGCACCGACACATGCCCACGTTCAG
GACGAGGAGACTCTGTCATCCGGGAGCAGTACGCCCACATTGGAAAATACCGACCTTGATTCTGGTAAGG
AGAGTCTCATGGGACCGACAAGAGGGTTGTTGCGTGTCGACGACTTGAGGGACTCCATCGTTAGTTCTGT
GAAGGACGTACTCGAACTCAAATCCAACGAGGACCTCGATTTGTCAGAATCATTGAACGCTCTTGGGATG
GACTCCATCATGTTCGCACAGTTGAGAAAGAGGATAGGCGAAGGGCTTGGATTGAGTGTTCCTATGGTTT
TTCTGTCAGACGCTTTCTCCATAGGTGAAATGGTTAGCAACCTGGTGGAACAGGCTGAGGCTTCCGAGGA
CAACTAGCTTTGAGACCACGAAGTGGCTCTTCAGTGGACGAAAGGGCCTCGTGATACGCCTATTTTTATA
GGTTAATGTCATGATAATAATGGTTTCTTAGACGTCAGGTGGCACTTTTCGGGGAAATGTGCGCGGAACC
CCTATTTGTTTATTTTTCTAAATACATTCAAATATGTATCCGCTCATGAGACAATAACCCTGATAAATGC
TTCAATAATATTGAAAAAGGAAGAGTATGCGCTCACGCAACTGGTCCAGAACCTTGACCGAACGCAGCGG
TGGTAACGGCGCAGTGGCGGTTTTCATGGCTTGTTATGACTGTTTTTTTTTGGGGTACAGTCTATGCCTC
GGGCATCCAAGCAGCAAGCGCGTTACGCCGTGGGTCGATGTTTGATGTTATGGAGCAGCAACGATGTTAC
GCAGCAGGGCAGTCGCCCTAAAACAAAGTTAAACATCATGAGGGAAGCGGTGATCGCCGAAGTATCGACT
CAACTATCAGAGGTAGTTGGCGTCATCGAGCGCCATCTCGAACCGACGTTGCTGGCCGTACATTTGTACG
GCTCCGCAGTGGATGGCGGCCTGAAGCCACACAGCGATATTGATTTGCTGGTTACGGTGACCGTAAGGCT
TGATGAAACAACGCGGCGAGCTTTGATCAACGACCTTTTGGAAACTTCGGCTTCCCCTGGAGAGAGCGAG
ATTCTCCGCGCTGTAGAAGTCACCATTGTTGTGCACGACGACATCATTCCGTGGCGTTATCCAGCTAAGC
GCGAACTGCAATTTGGAGAATGGCAGCGCAATGACATTCTTGCAGGTATCTTCGAGCCAGCCACGATCGA
CATTGATCTGGCTATCTTGCTGACAAAAGCAAGAGAACATAGCGTTGCCTTGGTAGGTCCAGCGGCGGAG
GAACTCTTTGATCCGGTTCCTGAACAGGATCTATTTGAGGCGCTAAATGAAACCTTAACGCTATGGAACT
CGCCGCCCGACTGGGCTGGCGATGAGCGAAATGTAGTGCTTACGTTGTCCCGCATTTGGTACAGCGCAGT
AACCGGCAAAATCGCGCCGAAGGATGTCGCTGCCGACTGGGCAATGGAGCGCCTGCCGGCCCAGTATCAG
CCCGTCATACTTGAAGCTAGACAGGCTTATCTTGGACAAGAAGAAGATCGCTTGGCCTCGCGCGCAGATC
AGTTGGA
Features (pLannotate 1.2.2; 6 found; start..end, strand, type, name):
    223..811     +  rep_origin     ori: high-copy-number ColE1/pMB1/pBR322/pUC origin of replication
    994..1043    +  CDS            lacI (fragment): lac repressor; lacI; The lac repressor binds to the lac operator to inhibit transcription in E. coli. This inhibition can be relieved by adding lactose or isopropyl-β-D-thiogalactopyranoside (IPTG).
   3842..3946    +  promoter       AmpR promoter: bla
   3937..4017    -  CDS            int (fragment): INT2_ECOLX - Protein inferred from homology: Swiss-Prot protein existence level 3. Putative integrase believed to be involved in the insertion of antibiotic resistance genes into plasmids and transposons. From Escherichia coli.
   4105..4161    +  CDS            GmR (fragment): gentamycin acetyltransferase; aacC1; confers resistance to gentamycin
   4168..49      +  CDS            aadA (across the origin): S3AD_ECOLX - Experimental evidence at protein level: Swiss-Prot protein existence level 1. Mediates bacterial resistance to the antibiotics streptomycin and spectinomycin. From Escherichia coli.
