[The description below was written by a language model from this plasmid's Addgene catalogue record and pLannotate feature annotations shown in this document.]
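Description:
pX022 is a small synthetic-biology part plasmid built for the MoClo (modular Golden Gate) cloning system, in a Level 0 CDS2-type backbone. It carries no promoter or terminator for the payload and is not an expression vector in its own right. Instead it stores a sequence module that is meant to be released and assembled with other Level 0 parts into a plant transcription unit. It is propagated in E. coli from a high-copy ColE1/pUC-type origin and selected with spectinomycin. Resistance is provided by an aadA gene that spans the sequence origin of the circular record and lies downstream of an annotated AmpR (bla) promoter. The short lacI, integrase and gentamicin acetyltransferase matches in the feature table are only fragments, most likely vestiges of the backbone and resistance-cassette lineage rather than functional genes.

The insert of about 2.65 kb is a synthetic sequence encoding the C-terminal half of hispidin synthase (nnHispS) from the bioluminescent fungus Neonothopanus nambi, codon-optimised for Nicotiana benthamiana. It was cloned through BbsI sites that were destroyed in the process. The automated annotation does not label this coding region, which presumably occupies the large unannotated stretch between the lacI fragment and the bla promoter. As a CDS2 module encoding only the C-terminal half, it would have to be joined in frame to a module encoding the N-terminal half to give the full-length enzyme, but the record does not name the partner part. Hispidin synthase is part of the fungal bioluminescence pathway and produces hispidin, the luciferin precursor. The associated publication concerns genetically encoded autoluminescence in plants.
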