Addgene plasmid #167148: pX022
Purpose: MoClo-compatible Level 0-CDS2 promoterless vector encoding C-terminal half of the Neonothopanus nambi hispidin synthase nnHispS codon-optimised for expression in Nicotiana benthamiana
Depositing lab: Karen Sarkisyan. Depositing organization: Planta LLC. Publication: Plants with genetically encoded autoluminescence. Mitiouchkina T, Mishin AS, Somermeyer LG, Markina NM, Chepurnyh TV, Guglya EB, Karataeva TA, Palkina KA, Shakhova ES, Fakhranurova LI, Chekova SV, Tsarkova AS, Golubev YV, Negrebetsky VV, Dolgushin SA, Shalaev PV, Shlykov D, Melnik OA, Shipunova VO, Deyev SM, Bubyrev AI, Pushin AS, Choob VV, Dolgov SV, Kondrashov FA, Yampolsky IV, Sarkisyan KS. Nat Biotechnol. 2020 Apr 27. pii: 10.1038/s41587-020-0500-9. doi: 10.1038/s41587-020-0500-9. PubMed 32341562.
Backbone
  Vector backbone: Level0-CDS2-like
  Backbone size w/o insert (bp): 2251
  Vector type: Synthetic Biology
Growth in bacteria
  Bacterial resistance: Spectinomycin, 50 μg/mL
  Growth temperature: 37°C
  Growth strain: DH5alpha
  Copy number: High Copy
Gene/Insert
  Gene/Insert name: C-part of fungal hispidin synthase, nnHispS
  Species: Neonothopanus nambi
  Insert size (bp): 2654
  Cloning method: Restriction Enzyme; 5′ cloning site BbsI (destroyed during cloning); 3′ cloning site BbsI (destroyed during cloning)
  Sequencing primers: 5′ gagcgaggaagcggaagagcgccc; 3′ accattattatcatgacattaacc
Resource information
  A portion of this plasmid was derived from a plasmid made by: Synthetic
Terms and licenses: Academic/Nonprofit Terms; Industry Terms: Not Available to Industry
How to cite: pX022 was a gift from Karen Sarkisyan (Addgene plasmid # 167148 ; http://n2t.net/addgene:167148 ; RRID:Addgene_167148)
